>Addgene plasmid #82207 | pDONR223_ELK1_WT | addgene full sequence | sequence record 164288 | Addgene NGS result 5'--3'
GGCAGTTCCCTACTCTCGCGTTAACGCTAGCATGGATGTTTTCCCAGTCACGACGTTGTAAAACGACGGC
CAGTCTTAAGCTCGGGCCCCAAATAATGATTTTATTTTGACTGATAGTGACCTGTTCGTTGCAACAAATT
GATGAGCAATGCTTTTTTATAATGCCAACTTTGTACAAAAAAGTTGGCATGGACCCATCTGTGACGCTGT
GGCAGTTTCTGCTGCAGCTGCTGAGAGAGCAAGGCAATGGCCACATCATCTCCTGGACTTCACGGGATGG
TGGTGAATTCAAGCTGGTGGATGCAGAGGAGGTGGCCCGGCTGTGGGGGCTACGCAAGAACAAGACCAAC
ATGAATTACGACAAGCTCAGCCGGGCCTTGCGGTACTACTATGACAAGAACATCATCCGCAAGGTGAGCG
GCCAGAAGTTCGTCTACAAGTTTGTGTCCTACCCTGAGGTCGCAGGGTGCTCCACTGAGGACTGCCCGCC
CCAGCCAGAGGTGTCTGTTACCTCCACCATGCCAAATGTGGCCCCTGCTGCTATACATGCCGCCCCAGGG
GACACTGTCTCTGGAAAGCCAGGCACACCCAAGGGTGCAGGAATGGCAGGCCCAGGCGGTTTGGCACGCA
GCAGCCGGAACGAGTACATGCGCTCGGGCCTCTATTCCACCTTCACCATCCAGTCTCTGCAGCCGCAGCC
ACCCCCTCATCCTCGGCCTGCTGTGGTGCTCCCCAGTGCAGCTCCTGCAGGGGCAGCAGCGCCCCCCTCG
GGGAGCAGGAGCACCAGTCCAAGCCCCTTGGAGGCCTGTCTGGAGGCTGAAGAGGCCGGCTTGCCTCTGC
AGGTCATCCTGACCCCGCCCGAGGCCCCAAACCTGAAATCGGAAGAGCTTAATGTGGAGCCGGGTTTGGG
CCGGGCTTTGCCCCCAGAAGTGAAAGTAGAAGGGCCCAAGGAAGAGTTGGAAGTTGCGGGGGAGAGAGGG
TTTGTGCCAGAAACCACCAAGGCCGAGCCAGAAGTCCCTCCACAGGAGGGCGTGCCAGCCCGGCTGCCCG
CGGTTGTTATGGACACCGCAGGGCAGGCGGGCGGCCATGCGGCTTCCAGCCCTGAGATCTCCCAGCCGCA
GAAGGGCCGGAAGCCCCGGGACCTAGAGCTTCCACTCAGCCCGAGCCTGCTAGGTGGGCCGGGACCCGAA
CGGACCCCAGGATCGGGAAGTGGCTCCGGCCTCCAGGCTCCGGGGCCGGCGCTGACCCCATCCCTGCTTC
CTACGCATACATTGACCCCGGTGCTGCTGACACCCAGCTCGCTGCCTCCTAGCATTCACTTCTGGAGCAC
CCTGAGTCCCATTGCGCCCCGTAGCCCGGCCAAGCTCTCCTTCCAGTTTCCATCCAGTGGCAGCGCCCAG
GTGCACATCCCTTCTATCAGCGTGGATGGCCTCTCGACCCCCGTGGTGCTCTCCCCAGGGCCCCAGAAGC
CATGCCCAACTTTCTTGTACAAAGTTGGCATTATAAGAAAGCATTGCTTATCAATTTGTTGCAACGAACA
GGTCACTATCAGTCAAAATAAAATCATTATTTGCCATCCAGCTGATATCCCCTATAGTGAGTCGTATTAC
ATGGTCATAGCTGTTTCCTGGCAGCTCTGGCCCGTGTCTCAAAATCTCTGATGTTACATTGCACAAGATA
AAAATATATCATCATGCCTCCTCTAGACCAGCCAGGACAGAAATGCCTCGACTTCGCTGCTACCCAAGGT
TGCCGGGTGACGCACACCGTGGAAACGGATGAAGGCACGAACCCAGTGGACATAAGCCTGTTCGGTTCGT
AAGCTGTAATGCAAGTAGCGTATGCGCTCACGCAACTGGTCCAGAACCTTGACCGAACGCAGCGGTGGTA
ACGGCGCAGTGGCGGTTTTCATGGCTTGTTATGACTGTTTTTTTGGGGTACAGTCTATGCCTCGGGCATC
CAAGCAGCAAGCGCGTTACGCCGTGGGTCGATGTTTGATGTTATGGAGCAGCAACGATGTTACGCAGCAG
GGCAGTCGCCCTAAAACAAAGTTAAACATTATGAGGGAAGCGGTGATCGCCGAAGTATCGACTCAACTAT
CAGAGGTAGTTGGCGTCATCGAGCGCCATCTCGAACCGACGTTGCTGGCCGTACATTTGTACGGCTCCGC
AGTGGATGGCGGCCTGAAGCCACACAGTGATATTGATTTGCTGGTTACGGTGACCGTAAGGCTTGATGAA
ACAACGCGGCGAGCTTTGATCAACGACCTTTTGGAAACTTCGGCTTCCCCTGGAGAGAGCGAGATTCTCC
GCGCTGTAGAAGTCACCATTGTTGTGCACGACGACATCATTCCGTGGCGTTATCCAGCTAAGCGCGAACT
GCAATTTGGAGAATGGCAGCGCAATGACATTCTTGCAGGTATCTTCGAGCCAGCCACGATCGACATTGAT
CTGGCTATCTTGCTGACAAAAGCAAGAGAACATAGCGTTGCCTTGGTAGGTCCAGCGGCGGAGGAACTCT
TTGATCCGGTTCCTGAACAGGATCTATTTGAGGCGCTAAATGAAACCTTAACGCTATGGAACTCGCCGCC
CGACTGGGCTGGCGATGAGCGAAATGTAGTGCTTACGTTGTCCCGCATTTGGTACAGCGCAGTAACCGGC
AAAATCGCGCCGAAGGATGTCGCTGCCGACTGGGCAATGGAGCGCCTGCCGGCCCAGTATCAGCCCGTCA
TACTTGAAGCTAGACAGGCTTATCTTGGACAAGAAGAAGATCGCTTGGCCTCGCGCGCAGATCAGTTGGA
AGAATTTGTCCACTACGTGAAAGGCGAGATCACCAAGGTAGTCGGCAAATAACCCTCGAGCCACCCATGA
CCAAAATCCCTTAACGTGAGTTACGCGTCGTTCCACTGAGCGTCAGACCCCGTAGAAAAGATCAAAGGAT
CTTCTTGAGATCCTTTTTTTCTGCGCGTAATCTGCTGCTTGCAAACAAAAAAACCACCGCTACCAGCGGT
GGTTTGTTTGCCGGATCAAGAGCTACCAACTCTTTTTCCGAAGGTAACTGGCTTCAGCAGAGCGCAGATA
CCAAATACTGTTCTTCTAGTGTAGCCGTAGTTAGGCCACCACTTCAAGAACTCTGTAGCACCGCCTACAT
ACCTCGCTCTGCTAATCCTGTTACCAGTGGCTGCTGCCAGTGGCGATAAGTCGTGTCTTACCGGGTTGGA
CTCAAGACGATAGTTACCGGATAAGGCGCAGCGGTCGGGCTGAACGGGGGGTTCGTGCACACAGCCCAGC
TTGGAGCGAACGACCTACACCGAACTGAGATACCTACAGCGTGAGCTATGAGAAAGCGCCACGCTTCCCG
AAGGGAGAAAGGCGGACAGGTATCCGGTAAGCGGCAGGGTCGGAACAGGAGAGCGCACGAGGGAGCTTCC
AGGGGGAAACGCCTGGTATCTTTATAGTCCTGTCGGGTTTCGCCACCTCTGACTTGAGCGTCGATTTTTG
TGATGCTCGTCAGGGGGGCGGAGCCTATGGAAAAACGCCAGCAACGCGGCCTTTTTACGGTTCCTGGCCT
TTTGCTGGCCTTTTGCTCACATGTTCTTTCCTGCGTTATCCCCTGATTCTGTGGATAACCGTATTACCGC
CTTTGAGTGAGCTGATACCGCTCGCCGCAGCCGAACGACCGAGCGCAGCGAGTCAGTGAGCGAGGAAGCG
GAAGAGCGCCCAATACGCAAACCGCCTCTCCCCGCGCGTTGGCCGATTCATTAATGCAGCTGGCACGACA
GGTTTCCCGACTGGAAAGCGGGCAGTGAGCGCAACGCAATTAATACGCGTACCGCTAGCCAGGAAGAGTT
TGTAGAAACGCAAAAAGGCCATCCGTCAGGATGGCCTTCTGCTTAGTTTGATGCCTGGCAGTTTATGGCG
GGCGTCCTGCCCGCCACCCTCCGGGCCGTTGCTTCACAACGTTCAAATCCGCTCCCGGCGGATTTGTCCT
ACTCAGGAGAGCGTTCACCGACAAACAACAGATAAAACGAAAGGCCCAGTCTTCCGACTGAGCCTTTCGT
TTTATTTGATGCCT
Features (pLannotate 1.2.2; 12 found; start..end, strand, type, name):
     38..74      -  CDS            lacZα (fragment): LacZα fragment of β-galactosidase; lacZ fragment
     91..186     +  protein_bind   attL3: mutant version of attL; recombination site for the Gateway® LR reaction LR Clonase™
    189..1472    +  CDS            ELK1: ELK1_HUMAN - Experimental evidence at protein level: Swiss-Prot protein existence level 1. Transcription factor that binds to purine-rich DNA sequences. Forms a ternary complex with SRF and the ETS and SRF motifs of the serum response element (SRE) on the promoter region of immediate early genes such as FOS and IER2. Induces target gene transcription upon JNK- signaling pathway stimulation (By similarity). From Homo sapiens (Human).
   1475..1573    -  protein_bind   attL2: mutant version of attL; recombination site for the Gateway® LR reaction LR Clonase™
   1591..1609    -  promoter       T7 promoter: promoter for bacteriophage T7 RNA polymerase
   1799..1822    +  promoter       Pc promoter (fragment): intI1 (promoter lies within the coding sequence); class 1 integron promoter
   1998..2054    +  CDS            GmR (fragment): gentamycin acetyltransferase; aacC1; confers resistance to gentamycin
   2061..2852    +  CDS            SmR: aminoglycoside adenylyltransferase (Murphy, 1985); aadA; confers resistance to spectinomycin and streptomycin
   2945..3533    +  rep_origin     ori: high-copy-number ColE1/pMB1/pBR322/pUC origin of replication
   3716..3808    +  CDS            lacI (fragment): lac repressor; lacI; The lac repressor binds to the lac operator to inhibit transcription in E. coli. This inhibition can be relieved by adding lactose or isopropyl-β-D-thiogalactopyranoside (IPTG).
   3863..3890    -  terminator     rrnB T2 terminator: transcription terminator T2 from the E. coli rrnB gene
   4022..4065    +  terminator     rrnB T1 terminator: Escherichia coli rrnB; transcription terminator T1 from the E. coli rrnB gene
