[The description below was written by a language model from this plasmid's Addgene catalogue record and pLannotate feature annotations shown in this document.]
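Description:
pDONR223_ELK1_WT is a Gateway entry clone built on the Invitrogen pDONR223 backbone, carrying the wild-type human ELK1 open reading frame and distributed as part of the Target Accelerator Plasmid Collection. It is a bacterial propagation and shuttling plasmid, not an expression vector. It replicates in E. coli from a high-copy ColE1/pUC-type origin and is selected with spectinomycin through the aadA (SmR) aminoglycoside adenylyltransferase gene, which sits downstream of a fragment of the class 1 integron Pc promoter. The sequenced record is about 4.1 kb. Its annotation also picks up small remnants of lacZα, lacI and a gentamicin resistance gene, which are only fragments. The rrnB T1 and T2 terminators are also annotated; in this backbone they help insulate the cloning site from read-through transcription.

The ELK1 coding sequence encodes an ETS-family transcription factor that forms a ternary complex with SRF at serum response elements of immediate early genes such as FOS. It is flanked by two attL recombination sites, annotated by the software as attL3 upstream and attL2 downstream. These sites allow LR Clonase-mediated transfer of the ORF into any compatible attR destination vector. No promoter drives the insert in this plasmid; the only nearby promoter is a T7 promoter lying outside the downstream attL site on the reverse strand. The clone is in the "open" configuration, with no stop codon immediately after the insert, so the ORF can be fused in frame to C-terminal tags or reporters supplied by the destination vector. Within the collection it serves as the wild-type reference for functional comparison with cancer-associated variant alleles.
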