Addgene plasmid #82207: pDONR223_ELK1_WT
Purpose: Gateway Donor vector containing ELK1 ,part of the Target Accelerator Plasmid Collection.
Depositing lab: Jesse Boehm & William Hahn & David Root. Depositing organization: Broad Institute. Publication: Systematic Functional Interrogation of Rare Cancer Variants Identifies Oncogenic Alleles. Kim E, Ilic N, Shrestha Y, Zou L, Kamburov A, Zhu C, Yang X, Lubonja R, Tran N, Nguyen C, Lawrence MS, Piccioni F, Bagul M, Doench JG, Chouinard CR, Wu X, Hogstrom L, Natoli T, Tamayo P, Horn H, Corsello SM, Lage K, Root DE, Subramanian A, Golub TR, Getz G, Boehm JS, Hahn WC. Cancer Discov. 2016 Jul;6(7):714-26. doi: 10.1158/2159-8290.CD-16-0160. Epub 2016 May 4. PubMed 27147599.
Backbone
  Vector backbone: pDONR223
  Backbone manufacturer: Invitrogen
  Backbone size w/o insert (bp): 2790
  Vector type: Gateway Entry vector
Growth in bacteria
  Bacterial resistance: Spectinomycin, 50 μg/mL
  Growth temperature: 37°C
  Growth strain: DH5alpha
  Copy number: High Copy
Gene/Insert
  Gene/Insert name: ELK1
  Species: H. sapiens (human)
  Mutation: WT
  GenBank ID: NM_005229.4
  Entrez Gene: ELK1
  Promoter: None
  Cloning method: Gateway Cloning
  Sequencing primers: 5′ M13pUC-fwd; 3′ M13-Rev
Terms and licenses: Academic/Nonprofit Terms; Industry Terms: Not Available to Industry
Depositor comments: Open state: NO stop codon immediately follows insert. Supporting reference: Systematic morphological profiling of human gene and allele function via Cell Painting. Rohban MH, et al. Elife. 2017, Mar 18;6. pii: e24060. PubMed PMID 28315521
How to cite: pDONR223_ELK1_WT was a gift from Jesse Boehm & William Hahn & David Root (Addgene plasmid # 82207 ; http://n2t.net/addgene:82207 ; RRID:Addgene_82207)
