>Addgene plasmid #82207 | pDONR223_ELK1_WT | depositor partial sequence | sequence record 155578 | Insert sequence
ATGGACCCATCTGTGACGCTGTGGCAGTTTCTGCTGCAGCTGCTGAGAGAGCAAGGCAATGGCCACATCA
TCTCCTGGACTTCACGGGATGGTGGTGAATTCAAGCTGGTGGATGCAGAGGAGGTGGCCCGGCTGTGGGG
GCTACGCAAGAACAAGACCAACATGAATTACGACAAGCTCAGCCGGGCCTTGCGGTACTACTATGACAAG
AACATCATCCGCAAGGTGAGCGGCCAGAAGTTCGTCTACAAGTTTGTGTCCTACCCTGAGGTCGCAGGGT
GCTCCACTGAGGACTGCCCGCCCCAGCCAGAGGTGTCTGTTACCTCCACCATGCCAAATGTGGCCCCTGC
TGCTATACATGCCGCCCCAGGGGACACTGTCTCTGGAAAGCCAGGCACACCCAAGGGTGCAGGAATGGCA
GGCCCAGGCGGTTTGGCACGCAGCAGCCGGAACGAGTACATGCGCTCGGGCCTCTATTCCACCTTCACCA
TCCAGTCTCTGCAGCCGCAGCCACCCCCTCATCCTCGGCCTGCTGTGGTGCTCCCCAGTGCAGCTCCTGC
AGGGGCAGCAGCGCCCCCCTCGGGGAGCAGGAGCACCAGTCCAAGCCCCTTGGAGGCCTGTCTGGAGGCT
GAAGAGGCCGGCTTGCCTCTGCAGGTCATCCTGACCCCGCCCGAGGCCCCAAACCTGAAATCGGAAGAGC
TTAATGTGGAGCCGGGTTTGGGCCGGGCTTTGCCCCCAGAAGTGAAAGTAGAAGGGCCCAAGGAAGAGTT
GGAAGTTGCGGGGGAGAGAGGGTTTGTGCCAGAAACCACCAAGGCCGAGCCAGAAGTCCCTCCACAGGAG
GGCGTGCCAGCCCGGCTGCCCGCGGTTGTTATGGACACCGCAGGGCAGGCGGGCGGCCATGCGGCTTCCA
GCCCTGAGATCTCCCAGCCGCAGAAGGGCCGGAAGCCCCGGGACCTAGAGCTTCCACTCAGCCCGAGCCT
GCTAGGTGGGCCGGGACCCGAACGGACCCCAGGATCGGGAAGTGGCTCCGGCCTCCAGGCTCCGGGGCCG
GCGCTGACCCCATCCCTGCTTCCTACGCATACATTGACCCCGGTGCTGCTGACACCCAGCTCGCTGCCTC
CTAGCATTCACTTCTGGAGCACCCTGAGTCCCATTGCGCCCCGTAGCCCGGCCAAGCTCTCCTTCCAGTT
TCCATCCAGTGGCAGCGCCCAGGTGCACATCCCTTCTATCAGCGTGGATGGCCTCTCGACCCCCGTGGTG
CTCTCCCCAGGGCCCCAGAAGCCA
